>Addgene plasmid #138740 | pHIE059 ZF43x1 mKate2 EF1a EBFP2-P2A-BlastR | depositor full sequence | sequence record 268653 | pHIE059 ZF43x1 mKate2 EF1a EBFP2-P2A-BlastR sequence 10114 bps
GGCTACACTAGAAGAACAGTATTTGGTATCTGCGCTCTGCTGAAGCCAGTTACCTTCGGAAAAAGAGTTG
GTAGCTCTTGATCCGGCAAACAAACCACCGCTGGTAGCGGTGGTTTTTTTGTTTGCAAGCAGCAGATTAC
GCGCAGAAAAAAAGGATCTCAAGAAGATCCTTTGATCTTTTCTACGGGGTCTGACGCTCAGTGGAACGAA
AACTCACGTTAAGGGATTTTGGTCATGAGATTATCAAAAAGGATCTTCACCTAGATCCTTTCTCGAGCTT
TCGGAGTGAGATGGAGTGGCCACTGTGGAACTGGGCCTAGCATCGCGATAAGCTCTAGAGGGACAGCCCC
CCCCCAAAGCCCCCAGGGATGTAATTACGTCCCTCCCCCGCTAGGGGGCAGCAGCGAGCCGCCCGGGGCT
CCGCTCCGGTCCGGCGCTCCCCCCGCATCCCCGAGCCGGCAGCGTGCGGGGACAGCCCGGGCACGGGGAA
GGTGGCACGGGATCGCTTTCCTCTGAACGCTTCTCGCTGCTCTTTGAGCCTGCAGACACCTGGGGGGATA
CGGGGAAAAAGCTTTAGGCTGAAAGAGAGATTTAGAATGACAGAATCATAGAACGGCCTGCGTACGGATG
GGGCTCTAGCTCTAGAGCTTGATATCGAATTCCTGCAGCCCCGCTAGAGGGACAGCCCCCCCCCAAAGCC
CCCAGGGATGTAATTACGTCCCTCCCCCGCTAGGGGGCAGCAGCGAGCCGCCCGGGGCTCCGCTCCGGTC
CGGCGCTCCCCCCGCATCCCCGAGCCGGCAGCGTGCGGGGACAGCCCGGGCACGGGGAAGGTGGCACGGG
ATCGCTTTCCTCTGAACGCTTCTCGCTGCTCTTTGAGCCTGCAGACACCTGGGGGGATACGGGGAAAAAG
CTTTAGGCTGAAAGAGAGATTTAGAATGACAGAATCATAGAACGGCCTGGGCGCGCCTGGTGGCGAACGA
TCAACAGACGGGAGATCTACTATTGGGACAGCAGAGATCCAGTTGGTAATGGCTTGTCGACGACGGCGGT
CTCCGTCGTCAGGATCATAGGTGCCACCATGACCGAGTACAAGCCCACGGTGCGCCTCGCCACCCGCGAC
GACGTCCCCCGGGCCGTACGCACCCTCGCCGCCGCGTTCGCCGACTACCCCGCCACGCGCCACACCGTCG
ACCCGGACCGCCACATCGAGCGGGTCACCGAGCTGCAAGAACTCTTCCTCACGCGCGTCGGGCTCGACAT
CGGCAAGGTGTGGGTCGCGGACGACGGCGCCGCGGTGGCGGTCTGGACCACGCCGGAGAGCGTCGAAGCG
GGGGCGGTGTTCGCCGAGATCGGCCCGCGCATGGCCGAGTTGAGCGGTTCCCGGCTGGCCGCGCAGCAAC
AGATGGAAGGCCTCCTGGCGCCGCACCGGCCCAAGGAGCCCGCGTGGTTCCTGGCCACCGTCGGCGTCTC
GCCCGACCACCAGGGCAAGGGTCTGGGCAGCGCCGTCGTGCTCCCCGGAGTGGAGGCGGCCGAGCGCGCC
GGGGTGCCCGCCTTCCTGGAGACATCCGCGCCCCGCAACCTCCCCTTCTACGAGCGGCTCGGCTTCACCG
TCACCGCCGACGTCGAGGTGCCCGAAGGACCGCGCACCTGGTGCATGACCCGCAAGCCCGGTGCCTGAGC
TTCCACTGGATTGTACAATTACCAACTGAATTCACTCCTCAGGTGCAGGCTGCCTATCAGAAGGTGGTGG
CTGGTGTGGCCAATGCCCTGGCTCACAAATACCACTGAGATCTTTTTCCCTCTGCCAAAAATTATGGGGA
CATCATGAAGCCCCTTGAGCATCTGACTTCTGGCTAATAAAGGAAATTTATTTTCATTGCAATAGTGTGT
TGGAATTTTTTGTGTCTCTCACTCGGAAGGACATATGGGAGGGCAAATCATTTAAAACATCAGAATGAGT
ATTTGGTTTAGAGTTTGGCAACATATGCCCATATGCTGGCTGCCATGAACAAAGGTTGGCTATAAAGAGG
TCATCAGTATATGAAACAGCCCCCTGCTGTCCATTCCTTATTCCATAGAAAAGCCTTGACTTGAGGTTAG
ATTTTTTTTATATTTTGTTTTGTGTTATTTTTTTCTTTAACATCCCTAAAATTTTCCTTACATGTTTTAC
TAGCCAGATTTTTCCTCCTCTCCTGACTACTCCCAGTCATAGCTGTCCCTCTTCTCTTATGGAGATCCGG
GCCTAGCATCGCGATAAGCTCTAGAGGGACAGCCCCCCCCCAAAGCCCCCAGGGATGTAATTACGTCCCT
CCCCCGCTAGGGGGCAGCAGCGAGCCGCCCGGGGCTCCGCTCCGGTCCGGCGCTCCCCCCGCATCCCCGA
GCCGGCAGCGTGCGGGGACAGCCCGGGCACGGGGAAGGTGGCACGGGATCGCTTTCCTCTGAACGCTTCT
CGCTGCTCTTTGAGCCTGCAGACACCTGGGGGGATACGGGGAAAAAGCTTTAGGCTGAAAGAGAGATTTA
GAATGACAGAATCATAGAACGGCCTGCGTACGGATGGGGCTCTAGCTCTAGAGCTTGATATCGAATTCCT
GCAGCCCCGCTAGAGGGACAGCCCCCCCCCAAAGCCCCCAGGGATGTAATTACGTCCCTCCCCCGCTAGG
GGGCAGCAGCGAGCCGCCCGGGGCTCCGCTCCGGTCCGGCGCTCCCCCCGCATCCCCGAGCCGGCAGCGT
GCGGGGACAGCCCGGGCACGGGGAAGGTGGCACGGGATCGCTTTCCTCTGAACGCTTCTCGCTGCTCTTT
GAGCCTGCAGACACCTGGGGGGATACGGGGAAAAAGCTTTAGGCTGAAAGAGAGATTTAGAATGACAGAA
TCATAGAACGGCCTGGGCGCGCCTGGTGGCGAACGATCAACAGACGGGAGATTGCCAAGGTCTTGACAAA
CGAGTGCTAGTACAAGATCGCGTCGACGGATCGGGAGATCTGAATTAGAGTGAGGACGATCCCTCTAGAG
GGTATATAATGGGGGCCACTAGTCTACTACCAGAGCTCATCGCTAGCGCCACCATGGTGAGCGAGCTGAT
TAAGGAGAACATGCACATGAAGCTGTATATGGAGGGCACCGTGAACAACCACCACTTCAAGTGTACCTCC
GAGGGCGAAGGCAAGCCCTACGAGGGCACCCAGACCATGAGAATCAAGGCGGTCGAGGGCGGCCCTCTCC
CCTTCGCCTTCGACATCCTGGCTACCAGCTTCATGTACGGCAGCAAAACCTTCATCAACCACACCCAGGG
CATCCCCGACTTCTTTAAGCAGTCCTTCCCCGAGGGCTTCACATGGGAGAGAGTCACCACATACGAAGAT
GGGGGCGTGCTGACCGCTACCCAGGACACCAGCCTCCAGGACGGCTGCCTCATCTACAACGTCAAGATCA
GAGGGGTGAACTTCCCATCCAACGGCCCTGTGATGCAGAAGAAAACACTCGGCTGGGAGGCCTCCACCGA
AACCCTGTACCCCGCTGACGGCGGCCTGGAAGGCAGAGCCGACATGGCCCTGAAGCTCGTGGGCGGGGGC
CACCTGATCTGCAACTTGAAAACCACATACAGATCCAAGAAACCCGCTAAGAACCTCAAGATGCCCGGCG
TCTACTATGTGGACAGGAGACTGGAAAGAATCAAGGAGGCCGACAAAGAAACCTACGTCGAGCAGCACGA
GGTGGCTGTGGCCAGATACTGCGACCTCCCTAGCAAACTGGGGCACAGATGAGCGGCCGCTCGAGTCTAG
AGGGCCCGTTTAAACCCGCTGATCAGCCTCGACTGTGCCTTCTAGTTGCCAGCCATCTGTTGTTTGCCCC
TCCCCCGTGCCTTCCTTGACCCTGGAAGGTGCCACTCCCACTGTCCTTTCCTAATAAAATGAGGAAATTG
CATCGCATTGTCTGAGTAGGTGTCATTCTATTCTGGGGGGTGGGGTGGGGCAGGACAGCAAGGGGGAGGA
TTGGGAAGTCAATAGCAGGCATGCTGGGGATGCGGTGGGCTCTATGGCTTCTGAGGCAGGTCGAGGGTAC
ATGCGCCTTACTCCTTGTGAGCGCATCGCGATAAGCTCTAGAGGGACAGCCCCCCCCCAAAGCCCCCAGG
GATGTAATTACGTCCCTCCCCCGCTAGGGGGCAGCAGCGAGCCGCCCGGGGCTCCGCTCCGGTCCGGCGC
TCCCCCCGCATCCCCGAGCCGGCAGCGTGCGGGGACAGCCCGGGCACGGGGAAGGTGGCACGGGATCGCT
TTCCTCTGAACGCTTCTCGCTGCTCTTTGAGCCTGCAGACACCTGGGGGGATACGGGGAAAAAGCTTTAG
GCTGAAAGAGAGATTTAGAATGACAGAATCATAGAACGGCCTGCGTACGGATGGGGCTCTAGCTCTAGAG
CTTGATATCGAATTCCTGCAGCCCCGCTAGAGGGACAGCCCCCCCCCAAAGCCCCCAGGGATGTAATTAC
GTCCCTCCCCCGCTAGGGGGCAGCAGCGAGCCGCCCGGGGCTCCGCTCCGGTCCGGCGCTCCCCCCGCAT
CCCCGAGCCGGCAGCGTGCGGGGACAGCCCGGGCACGGGGAAGGTGGCACGGGATCGCTTTCCTCTGAAC
GCTTCTCGCTGCTCTTTGAGCCTGCAGACACCTGGGGGGATACGGGGAAAAAGCTTTAGGCTGAAAGAGA
GATTTAGAATGACAGAATCATAGAACGGCCTGGGCGCGCCTGGTGGCGAACGATCAACAGACGGGAGAGG
GCAAAACCGATGTTGACGGACTAATCCTGACAAGATCTGGGGAGGTCGCTGAGTAGTGCGCGAGCAAAAT
TTAAGCTACAACAAGGCAAGGCTTGACCGACAATTGCATGAAGAATCTGCTTAGGGTTAGGCGTTTTGCG
CTGCTTCGCGATGTACGGGCCAGATATACGCGTGAGTAATTCATACAAAAGGACTCGCCCCTGCCTTGGG
GAATCCCAGGGACCGTCGTTAAACTCCCACTAACGTAGAACCCAGAGATCGCTGCGTTCCCGCCCCCTCA
CCCGCCCGCTCTCGTCATCACTGAGGTGGAGAAGAGCATGCGTGAGGCTCCGGTGCCCGTCAGTGGGCAG
AGCGCACATCGCCCACAGTCCCCGAGAAGTTGGGGGGAGGGGTCGGCAATTGAACCGGTGCCTAGAGAAG
GTGGCGCGGGGTAAACTGGGAAAGTGATGTCGTGTACTGGCTCCGCCTTTTTCCCGAGGGTGGGGGAGAA
CCGTATATAAGTGCAGTAGTCGCCGTGAACGTTCTTTTTCGCAACGGGTTTGCCGCCAGAACACAGGTAA
GTGCCGTGTGTGGTTCCCGCGGGCCTGGCCTCTTTACGGGTTATGGCCCTTGCGTGCCTTGAATTACTTC
CACGCCCCTGGCTGCAGTACGTGATTCTTGATCCCGAGCTTCGGGTTGGAAGTGGGTGGGAGAGTTCGAG
GCCTTGCGCTTAAGGAGCCCCTTCGCCTCGTGCTTGAGTTGAGGCCTGGCTTGGGCGCTGGGGCCGCCGC
GTGCGAATCTGGTGGCACCTTCGCGCCTGTCTCGCTGCTTTCGATAAGTCTCTAGCCATTTAAAATTTTT
GATGACCTGCTGCGACGCTTTTTTTCTGGCAAGATAGTCTTGTAAATGCGGGCCAAGATCTGCACACTGG
TATTTCGGTTTTTGGGGCCGCGGGCGGCGACGGGGCCCGTGCGTCCCAGCGCACATGTTCGGCGAGGCGG
GGCCTGCGAGCGCGGCCACCGAGAATCGGACGGGGGTAGTCTCAAGCTGGCCGGCCTGCTCTGGTGCCTG
GCCTCGCGCCGCCGTGTATCGCCCCGCCCTGGGCGGCAAGGCTGGCCCGGTCGGCACCAGTTGCGTGAGC
GGAAAGATGGCCGCTTCCCGGCCCTGCTGCAGGGAGCTCAAAATGGAGGACGCGGCGCTCGGGAGAGCGG
GCGGGTGAGTCACCCACACAAAGGAAAAGGGCCTTTCCGTCCTCAGCCGTCGCTTCATGTGACTCCACGG
AGTACCGGGCGCCGTCCAGGCACCTCGATTAGTTCTCGAGCTTTTGGAGTACGTCGTCTTTAGGTTGGGG
GGAGGGGTTTTATGCGATGGAGTTTCCCCACACTGAGTGGGTGGAGACTGAAGTTAGGCCAGCTTGGCAC
TTGATGTAATTCTCCTTGGAATTTGCCCTTTTTGAGTTTGGATCTTGGTTCATTCTCAAGCCTCAGACAG
TGGTTCAAAGTTTTTTTCTTCCATTTCAGGTGTCGTGAGAGCTCGTTTAGTGAACCGTCAGATCGCCTGG
AGACGCCATCCACGCTGTTTTGACCTCCATAGAAGAGAACGGGACCGATCCAAATTCTCGAGGCTAGCGC
CACCATGGTGAGCAAGGGCGAGGAGCTGTTCACCGGGGTGGTGCCCATCCTGGTCGAGCTGGACGGCGAC
GTAAACGGCCACAAGTTCAGCGTGAGGGGCGAGGGCGAGGGCGATGCCACCAACGGCAAGCTGACCCTGA
AGTTCATCTGCACCACCGGCAAGCTGCCCGTGCCCTGGCCCACCCTCGTGACCACCCTGAGCCACGGCGT
GCAGTGCTTCGCCCGCTACCCCGACCACATGAAGCAGCACGACTTCTTCAAGTCCGCCATGCCCGAAGGC
TACGTCCAGGAGCGCACCATCTTCTTCAAGGACGACGGCACCTACAAGACCCGCGCCGAGGTGAAGTTCG
AGGGCGACACCCTAGTGAACCGCATCGAGCTGAAGGGCGTCGACTTCAAGGAGGACGGCAACATCCTGGG
GCACAAGCTGGAGTACAACTTCAACAGCCACAACATCTATATCATGGCCGTCAAGCAGAAGAACGGCATC
AAGGTGAACTTCAAGATCCGCCACAACGTGGAGGACGGCAGCGTGCAGCTCGCCGACCACTACCAGCAGA
ACACCCCCATCGGCGACGGCCCCGTGCTGCTGCCCGACAGCCACTACCTGAGCACCCAGTCCGTGCTGAG
CAAAGACCCCAACGAGAAGCGCGATCACATGGTCCTGCTGGAGTTCCGCACCGCCGCCGGGATCACTCTC
GGCATGGACGAGCTGTACAAGGAATTCGGTAGCAAGCTTGGTAGTGGAGCAACTAACTTTTCCCTGCTCA
AACAAGCCGGGGATGTAGAGGAGAACCCCGGCCCCGCCCCCCTTAAGATGGCCAAGCCTTTGTCTCAAGA
AGAATCCACCCTCATTGAAAGAGCAACGGCTACAATCAACAGCATCCCCATCTCTGAGGACTACAGCGTC
GCCAGCGCAGCTCTCTCTAGCGACGGCCGCATCTTCACTGGTGTCAATGTATATCATTTTACTGGGGGAC
CTTGTGCAGAACTCGTGGTGCTGGGCACTGCTGCTGCTGCGGCAGCTGGCAACCTGACTTGTATCGTCGC
GATCGGAAATGAGAACAGGGGCATCTTGAGCCCCTGCGGACGGTGCCGACAGGTGCTTCTCGATCTGCAT
CCTGGGATCAAAGCCATAGTGAAGGACAGTGATGGACAGCCGACGGCAGTTGGGATTCGTGAATTGCTGC
CCTCTGGTTATGTGTGGGAGGGCTAAGCGGCCGCTCGAGTCTAGAGGGCCCGTTTAAACCCGCTGATCAG
CCTCGACTGTGCCTTCTAGTTGCCAGCCATCTGTTGTTTGCCCCTCCCCCGTGCCTTCCTTGACCCTGGA
AGGTGCCACTCCCACTGTCCTTTCCTAATAAAATGAGGAAATTGCATCGCATTGTCTGAGTAGGTGTCAT
TCTATTCTGGGGGGTGGGGTGGGGCAGGACAGCAAGGGGGAGGATTGGGAAGTCAATAGCAGGCATGCTG
GGGATGCGGTGGGCTCTATGGCTTCTGAGGCAGGTCGAAGAACTATTTCCTGGCTGTTACGCGAGCGCAT
CGCGATAAGCTCTAGAGGGACAGCCCCCCCCCAAAGCCCCCAGGGATGTAATTACGTCCCTCCCCCGCTA
GGGGGCAGCAGCGAGCCGCCCGGGGCTCCGCTCCGGTCCGGCGCTCCCCCCGCATCCCCGAGCCGGCAGC
GTGCGGGGACAGCCCGGGCACGGGGAAGGTGGCACGGGATCGCTTTCCTCTGAACGCTTCTCGCTGCTCT
TTGAGCCTGCAGACACCTGGGGGGATACGGGGAAAAAGCTTTAGGCTGAAAGAGAGATTTAGAATGACAG
AATCATAGAACGGCCTGCGTACGGATGGGGCTCTAGCTCTAGAGCTTGATATCGAATTCCTGCAGCCCCG
CTAGAGGGACAGCCCCCCCCCAAAGCCCCCAGGGATGTAATTACGTCCCTCCCCCGCTAGGGGGCAGCAG
CGAGCCGCCCGGGGCTCCGCTCCGGTCCGGCGCTCCCCCCGCATCCCCGAGCCGGCAGCGTGCGGGGACA
GCCCGGGCACGGGGAAGGTGGCACGGGATCGCTTTCCTCTGAACGCTTCTCGCTGCTCTTTGAGCCTGCA
GACACCTGGGGGGATACGGGGAAAAAGCTTTAGGCTGAAAGAGAGATTTAGAATGACAGAATCATAGAAC
GGCCTGGGCGCGCCTGGTGGCGAACGATCAACAGACGGGAGAGGACTAGAGGATGCACATGTGACCGAGG
GATGGAACGACGCGTAACTCACGTTAAGGGATTTTGGTCATGAGCTTGCGCCGTCCCGTCAAGTCAGCGT
AATGCTCTGCCAGTGTTACAACCAATTAACCAATTCTGATTAGAAAAACTCATCGAGCATCAAATGAAAC
TGCAATTTATTCATATCAGGATTATCAATACCATATTTTTGAAAAAGCCGTTTCTGTAATGAAGGAGAAA
ACTCACCGAGGCAGTTCCATAGGATGGCAAGATCCTGGTATCGGTCTGCGATTCCGACTCGTCCAACATC
AATACAACCTATTAATTTCCCCTCGTCAAAAATAAGGTTATCAAGTGAGAAATCACCATGAGTGACGACT
GAATCCGGTGAGAATGGCAAAAGTTTATGCATTTCTTTCCAGACTTGTTCAACAGGCCAGCCATTACGCT
CGTCATCAAAATCACTCGCATCAACCAAACCGTTATTCATTCGTGATTGCGCCTGAGCGAGACGAAATAC
GCGATCGCTGTTAAAAGGACAATTACAAACAGGAATCGAATGCAACCGGCGCAGGAACACTGCCAGCGCA
TCAACAATATTTTCACCTGAATCAGGATATTCTTCTAATACCTGGAATGCTGTTTTTCCGGGGATCGCAG
TGGTGAGTAACCATGCATCATCAGGAGTACGGATAAAATGCTTGATGGTCGGAAGAGGCATAAATTCCGT
CAGCCAGTTTAGTCTGACCATCTCATCTGTAACATCATTGGCAACGCTACCTTTGCCATGTTTCAGAAAC
AACTCTGGCGCATCGGGCTTCCCATACAAGCGATAGATTGTCGCACCTGATTGCCCGACATTATCGCGAG
CCCATTTATACCCATATAAATCAGCATCCATGTTGGAATTTAATCGCGGCCTCGACGTTTCCCGTTGAAT
ATGGCTCATAACACCCCTTGTATTACTGTTTATGTAAGCAGACAGTTTTATTGTTCATGATGATATTATT
TTATCTTGTGCAATGTAACATCAGAGATTTTGAGACACGGGCCATGCTAGCTCCAGCAAAAGGCCAGGAA
CCGTAAAAAGGCCGCGTTGCTGGCGTTTTTCCATAGGCTCCGCCCCCCTGACGAGCATCACAAAAATCGA
CGCTCAAGTCAGAGGTGGCGAAACCCGACAGGACTATAAAGATACCAGGCGTTTCCCCCTGGAAGCTCCC
TCGTGCGCTCTCCTGTTCCGACCCTGCCGCTTACCGGATACCTGTCCGCCTTTCTCCCTTCGGGAAGCGT
GGCGCTTTCTCATAGCTCACGCTGTAGGTATCTCAGTTCGGTGTAGGTCGTTCGCTCCAAGCTGGGCTGT
GTGCACGAACCCCCCGTTCAGCCCGACCGCTGCGCCTTATCCGGTAACTATCGTCTTGAGTCCAACCCGG
TAAGACACGACTTATCGCCACTGGCAGCAGCCACTGGTAACAGGATTAGCAGAGCGAGGTATGTAGGCGG
TGCTACAGAGTTCTTGAAGTGGTGGCCTAACTAC
Features (pLannotate 1.2.2; 19 found; start..end, strand, type, name):
    646..671     -  misc_feature   MCS (fragment): pBluescript multiple cloning site
   1079..1678    +  CDS            PuroR: puromycin N-acetyltransferase; pac from Streptomyces alboniger; confers resistance to puromycin
   1708..1785    +  CDS            HBB (fragment): HBB_PONPY - Experimental evidence at transcript level: Swiss-Prot protein existence level 2. Involved in oxygen transport from the lung to the various peripheral tissues. From Pongo pygmaeus (Bornean orangutan).
   1856..1911    +  polyA_signal   β-globin poly(A) signal: rabbit β-globin polyadenylation signal (Gil and Proudfoot, 1987)
   2572..2597    -  misc_feature   MCS (fragment): pBluescript multiple cloning site
   3006..3022    +  promoter       minP (fragment): minimal TATA-box promoter with low basal activity
   3064..3759    +  CDS            mKate2: mKate2 is a basic (constitutively fluorescent) red fluorescent protein published in 2009, derived from Entacmaea quadricolor. It is reported to be a rapidly-maturing monomer with moderate acid sensitivity.
   3813..3924    +  polyA_signal   bGH poly(A) signal: bovine growth hormone polyadenylation signal
   4409..4434    -  misc_feature   MCS (fragment): pBluescript multiple cloning site
   5105..5316    +  promoter       EF-1α core promoter: core promoter for human elongation factor EF-1α
   5317..5430    +  intron         EF-1α intron A (fragment): intron upstream of the start codon of human EF-1α
   6056..6259    +  intron         EF-1α intron A: truncated intron upstream of the start codon of human EF-1α
   6268..6302    +  promoter       TRE3GV promoter (fragment): 3rd-generation Tet-responsive promoter that can be activated by binding of Tet-On® 3G, optimized for retroviral and lentiviral vectors
   6375..7091    +  CDS            EBFP2: EBFP2 is a basic (constitutively fluorescent) blue fluorescent protein published in 2007, derived from Aequorea victoria. It is reported to be a rapidly-maturing monomer with moderate acid sensitivity.
   7188..7586    +  CDS            BSD: blasticidin S deaminase; Aspergillus terreus BSD; confers resistance to blasticidin
   7637..7748    +  polyA_signal   bGH poly(A) signal: bovine growth hormone polyadenylation signal
   8233..8258    -  misc_feature   MCS (fragment): pBluescript multiple cloning site
   8720..9529    -  CDS            KanR: aminoglycoside phosphotransferase; aph(3')-Ia; confers resistance to kanamycin in bacteria or G418 (Geneticin®) in eukaryotes
   9688..162     -  rep_origin     ori (across the origin): high-copy-number ColE1/pMB1/pBR322/pUC origin of replication
