>Addgene plasmid #138740 | pHIE059 ZF43x1 mKate2 EF1a EBFP2-P2A-BlastR | addgene full sequence | sequence record 319700 | Addgene NGS Result
GGCTACACTAGAAGAACAGTATTTGGTATCTGCGCTCTGCTGAAGCCAGTTACCTTCGGAAAAAGAGTTG
GTAGCTCTTGATCCGGCAAACAAACCACCGCTGGTAGCGGTGGTTTTTTTGTTTGCAAGCAGCAGATTAC
GCGCAGAAAAAAAGGATCTCAAGAAGATCCTTTGATCTTTTCTACGGGGTCTGACGCTCAGTGGAACGAA
AACTCACGTTAAGGGATTTTGGTCATGAGATTATCAAAAAGGATCTTCACCTAGATCCTTTCTCGAGCTT
TCGGAGTGAGATGGAGTGGCCACTGTGGAACTGGGCCTAGCATCGCGATAAGCTCTAGAGGGACAGCCCC
CCCCCAAAGCCCCCAGGGATGTAATTACGTCCCTCCCCCGCTAGGGGGCAGCAGCGAGCCGCCCGGGGCT
CCGCTCCGGTCCGGCGCTCCCCCCGCATCCCCGAGCCGGCAGCGTGCGGGGACAGCCCGGGCACGGGGAA
GGTGGCACGGGATCGCTTTCCTCTGAACGCTTCTCGCTGCTCTTTGAGCCTGCAGACACCTGGGGGGATA
CGGGGAAAAAGCTTTAGGCTGAAAGAGAGATTTAGAATGACAGAATCATAGAACGGCCTGCGTACGGATG
GGGCTCTAGCTCTAGAGCTTGATATCGAATTCCTGCAGCCCCGCTAGAGGGACAGCCCCCCCCCAAAGCC
CCCAGGGATGTAATTACGTCCCTCCCCCGCTAGGGGGCAGCAGCGAGCCGCCCGGGGCTCCGCTCCGGTC
CGGCGCTCCCCCCGCATCCCCGAGCCGGCAGCGTGCGGGGACAGCCCGGGCACGGGGAAGGTGGCACGGG
ATCGCTTTCCTCTGAACGCTTCTCGCTGCTCTTTGAGCCTGCAGACACCTGGGGGGATACGGGGAAAAAG
CTTTAGGCTGAAAGAGAGATTTAGAATGACAGAATCATAGAACGGCCTGGGCGCGCCTGGTGGCGAACGA
TCAACAGACGGGAGATCTACTATTGGGACAGCAGAGATCCAGTTGGTAATGGCTTGTCGACGACGGCGGT
CTCCGTCGTCAGGATCATAGGTGCCACCATGACCGAGTACAAGCCCACGGTGCGCCTCGCCACCCGCGAC
GACGTCCCCCGGGCCGTACGCACCCTCGCCGCCGCGTTCGCCGACTACCCCGCCACGCGCCACACCGTCG
ACCCGGACCGCCACATCGAGCGGGTCACCGAGCTGCAAGAACTCTTCCTCACGCGCGTCGGGCTCGACAT
CGGCAAGGTGTGGGTCGCGGACGACGGCGCCGCGGTGGCGGTCTGGACCACGCCGGAGAGCGTCGAAGCG
GGGGCGGTGTTCGCCGAGATCGGCCCGCGCATGGCCGAGTTGAGCGGTTCCCGGCTGGCCGCGCAGCAAC
AGATGGAAGGCCTCCTGGCGCCGCACCGGCCCAAGGAGCCCGCGTGGTTCCTGGCCACCGTCGGCGTCTC
GCCCGACCACCAGGGCAAGGGTCTGGGCAGCGCCGTCGTGCTCCCCGGAGTGGAGGCGGCCGAGCGCGCC
GGGGTGCCCGCCTTCCTGGAGACATCCGCGCCCCGCAACCTCCCCTTCTACGAGCGGCTCGGCTTCACCG
TCACCGCCGACGTCGAGGTGCCCGAAGGACCGCGCACCTGGTGCATGACCCGCAAGCCCGGTGCCTGAGC
TTCCACTGGATTGTACAATTACCAACTGAATTCACTCCTCAGGTGCAGGCTGCCTATCAGAAGGTGGTGG
CTGGTGTGGCCAATGCCCTGGCTCACAAATACCACTGAGATCTTTTTCCCTCTGCCAAAAATTATGGGGA
CATCATGAAGCCCCTTGAGCATCTGACTTCTGGCTAATAAAGGAAATTTATTTTCATTGCAATAGTGTGT
TGGAATTTTTTGTGTCTCTCACTCGGAAGGACATATGGGAGGGCAAATCATTTAAAACATCAGAATGAGT
ATTTGGTTTAGAGTTTGGCAACATATGCCCATATGCTGGCTGCCATGAACAAAGGTTGGCTATAAAGAGG
TCATCAGTATATGAAACAGCCCCCTGCTGTCCATTCCTTATTCCATAGAAAAGCCTTGACTTGAGGTTAG
ATTTTTTTTATATTTTGTTTTGTGTTATTTTTTTCTTTAACATCCCTAAAATTTTCCTTACATGTTTTAC
TAGCCAGATTTTTCCTCCTCTCCTGACTACTCCCAGTCATAGCTGTCCCTCTTCTCTTATGGAGATCCGG
GCCTAGCATCGCGATAAGCTCTAGAGGGACAGCCCCCCCCCAAAGCCCCCAGGGATGTAATTACGTCCCT
CCCCCGCTAGGGGGCAGCAGCGAGCCGCCCGGGGCTCCGCTCCGGTCCGGCGCTCCCCCCGCATCCCCGA
GCCGGCAGCGTGCGGGGACAGCCCGGGCACGGGGAAGGTGGCACGGGATCGCTTTCCTCTGAACGCTTCT
CGCTGCTCTTTGAGCCTGCAGACACCTGGGGGGATACGGGGAAAAAGCTTTAGGCTGAAAGAGAGATTTA
GAATGACAGAATCATAGAACGGCCTGCGTACGGATGGGGCTCTAGCTCTAGAGCTTGATATCGAATTCCT
GCAGCCCCGCTAGAGGGACAGCCCCCCCCCAAAGCCCCCAGGGATGTAATTACGTCCCTCCCCCGCTAGG
GGGCAGCAGCGAGCCGCCCGGGGCTCCGCTCCGGTCCGGCGCTCCCCCCGCATCCCCGAGCCGGCAGCGT
GCGGGGACAGCCCGGGCACGGGGAAGGTGGCACGGGATCGCTTTCCTCTGAACGCTTCTCGCTGCTCTTT
GAGCCTGCAGACACCTGGGGGGATACGGGGAAAAAGCTTTAGGCTGAAAGAGAGATTTAGAATGACAGAA
TCATAGAACGGCCTGGGCGCGCCTGGTGGCGAACGATCAACAGACGGGAGATTGCCAAGGTCTTGACAAA
CGAGTGCTAGTACAAGATCGCGTCGACGGATCGGGAGATCTGAATTAGAGTGAGGACGATCCCTCTAGAG
GGTATATAATGGGGGCCACTAGTCTACTACCAGAGCTCATCGCTAGCGCCACCATGGTGAGCGAGCTGAT
TAAGGAGAACATGCACATGAAGCTGTATATGGAGGGCACCGTGAACAACCACCACTTCAAGTGTACCTCC
GAGGGCGAAGGCAAGCCCTACGAGGGCACCCAGACCATGAGAATCAAGGCGGTCGAGGGCGGCCCTCTCC
CCTTCGCCTTCGACATCCTGGCTACCAGCTTCATGTACGGCAGCAAAACCTTCATCAACCACACCCAGGG
CATCCCCGACTTCTTTAAGCAGTCCTTCCCCGAGGGCTTCACATGGGAGAGAGTCACCACATACGAAGAT
GGGGGCGTGCTGACCGCTACCCAGGACACCAGCCTCCAGGACGGCTGCCTCATCTACAACGTCAAGATCA
GAGGGGTGAACTTCCCATCCAACGGCCCTGTGATGCAGAAGAAAACACTCGGCTGGGAGGCCTCCACCGA
AACCCTGTACCCCGCTGACGGCGGCCTGGAAGGCAGAGCCGACATGGCCCTGAAGCTCGTGGGCGGGGGC
CACCTGATCTGCAACTTGAAAACCACATACAGATCCAAGAAACCCGCTAAGAACCTCAAGATGCCCGGCG
TCTACTATGTGGACAGGAGACTGGAAAGAATCAAGGAGGCCGACAAAGAAACCTACGTCGAGCAGCACGA
GGTGGCTGTGGCCAGATACTGCGACCTCCCTAGCAAACTGGGGCACAGATGAGCGGCCGCTCGAGTCTAG
AGGGCCCGTTTAAACCCGCTGATCAGCCTCGACTGTGCCTTCTAGTTGCCAGCCATCTGTTGTTTGCCCC
TCCCCCGTGCCTTCCTTGACCCTGGAAGGTGCCACTCCCACTGTCCTTTCCTAATAAAATGAGGAAATTG
CATCGCATTGTCTGAGTAGGTGTCATTCTATTCTGGGGGGTGGGGTGGGGCAGGACAGCAAGGGGGAGGA
TTGGGAAGTCAATAGCAGGCATGCTGGGGATGCGGTGGGCTCTATGGCTTCTGAGGCAGGTCGAGGGTAC
ATGCGCCTTACTCCTTGTGAGCGCATCGCGATAAGCTCTAGAGGGACAGCCCCCCCCCAAAGCCCCCAGG
GATGTAATTACGTCCCTCCCCCGCTAGGGGGCAGCAGCGAGCCGCCCGGGGCTCCGCTCCGGTCCGGCGC
TCCCCCCGCATCCCCGAGCCGGCAGCGTGCGGGGACAGCCCGGGCACGGGGAAGGTGGCACGGGATCGCT
TTCCTCTGAACGCTTCTCGCTGCTCTTTGAGCCTGCAGACACCTGGGGGGATACGGGGAAAAAGCTTTAG
GCTGAAAGAGAGATTTAGAATGACAGAATCATAGAACGGCCTGCGTACGGATGGGGCTCTAGCTCTAGAG
CTTGATATCGAATTCCTGCAGCCCCGCTAGAGGGACAGCCCCCCCCCAAAGCCCCCAGGGATGTAATTAC
GTCCCTCCCCCGCTAGGGGGCAGCAGCGAGCCGCCCGGGGCTCCGCTCCGGTCCGGCGCTCCCCCCGCAT
CCCCGAGCCGGCAGCGTGCGGGGACAGCCCGGGCACGGGGAAGGTGGCACGGGATCGCTTTCCTCTGAAC
GCTTCTCGCTGCTCTTTGAGCCTGCAGACACCTGGGGGGATACGGGGAAAAAGCTTTAGGCTGAAAGAGA
GATTTAGAATGACAGAATCATAGAACGGCCTGGGCGCGCCTGGTGGCGAACGATCAACAGACGGGAGAGG
GCAAAACCGATGTTGACGGACTAATCCTGACAAGATCTGGGGAGGTCGCTGAGTAGTGCGCGAGCAAAAT
TTAAGCTACAACAAGGCAAGGCTTGACCGACAATTGCATGAAGAATCTGCTTAGGGTTAGGCGTTTTGCG
CTGCTTCGCGATGTACGGGCCAGATATACGCGTGAGTAATTCATACAAAAGGACTCGCCCCTGCCTTGGG
GAATCCCAGGGACCGTCGTTAAACTCCCACTAACGTAGAACCCAGAGATCGCTGCGTTCCCGCCCCCTCA
CCCGCCCGCTCTCGTCATCACTGAGGTGGAGAAGAGCATGCGTGAGGCTCCGGTGCCCGTCAGTGGGCAG
AGCGCACATCGCCCACAGTCCCCGAGAAGTTGGGGGGAGGGGTCGGCAATTGAACCGGTGCCTAGAGAAG
GTGGCGCGGGGTAAACTGGGAAAGTGATGTCGTGTACTGGCTCCGCCTTTTTCCCGAGGGTGGGGGAGAA
CCGTATATAAGTGCAGTAGTCGCCGTGAACGTTCTTTTTCGCAACGGGTTTGCCGCCAGAACACAGGTAA
GTGCCGTGTGTGGTTCCCGCGGGCCTGGCCTCTTTACGGGTTATGGCCCTTGCGTGCCTTGAATTACTTC
CACGCCCCTGGCTGCAGTACGTGATTCTTGATCCCGAGCTTCGGGTTGGAAGTGGGTGGGAGAGTTCGAG
GCCTTGCGCTTAAGGAGCCCCTTCGCCTCGTGCTTGAGTTGAGGCCTGGCTTGGGCGCTGGGGCCGCCGC
GTGCGAATCTGGTGGCACCTTCGCGCCTGTCTCGCTGCTTTCGATAAGTCTCTAGCCATTTAAAATTTTT
GATGACCTGCTGCGACGCTTTTTTTCTGGCAAGATAGTCTTGTAAATGCGGGCCAAGATCTGCACACTGG
TATTTCGGTTTTTGGGGCCGCGGGCGGCGACGGGGCCCGTGCGTCCCAGCGCACATGTTCGGCGAGGCGG
GGCCTGCGAGCGCGGCCACCGAGAATCGGACGGGGGTAGTCTCAAGCTGGCCGGCCTGCTCTGGTGCCTG
GCCTCGCGCCGCCGTGTATCGCCCCGCCCTGGGCGGCAAGGCTGGCCCGGTCGGCACCAGTTGCGTGAGC
GGAAAGATGGCCGCTTCCCGGCCCTGCTGCAGGGAGCTCAAAATGGAGGACGCGGCGCTCGGGAGAGCGG
GCGGGTGAGTCACCCACACAAAGGAAAAGGGCCTTTCCGTCCTCAGCCGTCGCTTCATGTGACTCCACGG
AGTACCGGGCGCCGTCCAGGCACCTCGATTAGTTCTCGAGCTTTTGGAGTACGTCGTCTTTAGGTTGGGG
GGAGGGGTTTTATGCGATGGAGTTTCCCCACACTGAGTGGGTGGAGACTGAAGTTAGGCCAGCTTGGCAC
TTGATGTAATTCTCCTTGGAATTTGCCCTTTTTGAGTTTGGATCTTGGTTCATTCTCAAGCCTCAGACAG
TGGTTCAAAGTTTTTTTCTTCCATTTCAGGTGTCGTGAGAGCTCGTTTAGTGAACCGTCAGATCGCCTGG
AGACGCCATCCACGCTGTTTTGACCTCCATAGAAGAGAACGGGACCGATCCAAATTCTCGAGGCTAGCGC
CACCATGGTGAGCAAGGGCGAGGAGCTGTTCACCGGGGTGGTGCCCATCCTGGTCGAGCTGGACGGCGAC
GTAAACGGCCACAAGTTCAGCGTGAGGGGCGAGGGCGAGGGCGATGCCACCAACGGCAAGCTGACCCTGA
AGTTCATCTGCACCACCGGCAAGCTGCCCGTGCCCTGGCCCACCCTCGTGACCACCCTGAGCCACGGCGT
GCAGTGCTTCGCCCGCTACCCCGACCACATGAAGCAGCACGACTTCTTCAAGTCCGCCATGCCCGAAGGC
TACGTCCAGGAGCGCACCATCTTCTTCAAGGACGACGGCACCTACAAGACCCGCGCCGAGGTGAAGTTCG
AGGGCGACACCCTAGTGAACCGCATCGAGCTGAAGGGCGTCGACTTCAAGGAGGACGGCAACATCCTGGG
GCACAAGCTGGAGTACAACTTCAACAGCCACAACATCTATATCATGGCCGTCAAGCAGAAGAACGGCATC
AAGGTGAACTTCAAGATCCGCCACAACGTGGAGGACGGCAGCGTGCAGCTCGCCGACCACTACCAGCAGA
ACACCCCCATCGGCGACGGCCCCGTGCTGCTGCCCGACAGCCACTACCTGAGCACCCAGTCCGTGCTGAG
CAAAGACCCCAACGAGAAGCGCGATCACATGGTCCTGCTGGAGTTCCGCACCGCCGCCGGGATCACTCTC
GGCATGGACGAGCTGTACAAGGAATTCGGTAGCAAGCTTGGTAGTGGAGCAACTAACTTTTCCCTGCTCA
AACAAGCCGGGGATGTAGAGGAGAACCCCGGCCCCGCCCCCCTTAAGATGGCCAAGCCTTTGTCTCAAGA
AGAATCCACCCTCATTGAAAGAGCAACGGCTACAATCAACAGCATCCCCATCTCTGAGGACTACAGCGTC
GCCAGCGCAGCTCTCTCTAGCGACGGCCGCATCTTCACTGGTGTCAATGTATATCATTTTACTGGGGGAC
CTTGTGCAGAACTCGTGGTGCTGGGCACTGCTGCTGCTGCGGCAGCTGGCAACCTGACTTGTATCGTCGC
GATCGGAAATGAGAACAGGGGCATCTTGAGCCCCTGCGGACGGTGCCGACAGGTGCTTCTCGATCTGCAT
CCTGGGATCAAAGCCATAGTGAAGGACAGTGATGGACAGCCGACGGCAGTTGGGATTCGTGAATTGCTGC
CCTCTGGTTATGTGTGGGAGGGCTAAGCGGCCGCTCGAGTCTAGAGGGCCCGTTTAAACCCGCTGATCAG
CCTCGACTGTGCCTTCTAGTTGCCAGCCATCTGTTGTTTGCCCCTCCCCCGTGCCTTCCTTGACCCTGGA
AGGTGCCACTCCCACTGTCCTTTCCTAATAAAATGAGGAAATTGCATCGCATTGTCTGAGTAGGTGTCAT
TCTATTCTGGGGGGTGGGGTGGGGCAGGACAGCAAGGGGGAGGATTGGGAAGTCAATAGCAGGCATGCTG
GGGATGCGGTGGGCTCTATGGCTTCTGAGGCAGGTCGAAGAACTATTTCCTGGCTGTTACGCGAGCGCAT
CGCGATAAGCTCTAGAGGGACAGCCCCCCCCCAAAGCCCCCAGGGATGTAATTACGTCCCTCCCCCGCTA
GGGGGCAGCAGCGAGCCGCCCGGGGCTCCGCTCCGGTCCGGCGCTCCCCCCGCATCCCCGAGCCGGCAGC
GTGCGGGGACAGCCCGGGCACGGGGAAGGTGGCACGGGATCGCTTTCCTCTGAACGCTTCTCGCTGCTCT
TTGAGCCTGCAGACACCTGGGGGGATACGGGGAAAAAGCTTTAGGCTGAAAGAGAGATTTAGAATGACAG
AATCATAGAACGGCCTGCGTACGGATGGGGCTCTAGCTCTAGAGCTTGATATCGAATTCCTGCAGCCCCG
CTAGAGGGACAGCCCCCCCCCAAAGCCCCCAGGGATGTAATTACGTCCCTCCCCCGCTAGGGGGCAGCAG
CGAGCCGCCCGGGGCTCCGCTCCGGTCCGGCGCTCCCCCCGCATCCCCGAGCCGGCAGCGTGCGGGGACA
GCCCGGGCACGGGGAAGGTGGCACGGGATCGCTTTCCTCTGAACGCTTCTCGCTGCTCTTTGAGCCTGCA
GACACCTGGGGGGATACGGGGAAAAAGCTTTAGGCTGAAAGAGAGATTTAGAATGACAGAATCATAGAAC
GGCCTGGGCGCGCCTGGTGGCGAACGATCAACAGACGGGAGAGGACTAGAGGATGCACATGTGACCGAGG
GATGGAACGACGCGTAACTCACGTTAAGGGATTTTGGTCATGAGCTTGCGCCGTCCCGTCAAGTCAGCGT
AATGCTCTGCCAGTGTTACAACCAATTAACCAATTCTGATTAGAAAAACTCATCGAGCATCAAATGAAAC
TGCAATTTATTCATATCAGGATTATCAATACCATATTTTTGAAAAAGCCGTTTCTGTAATGAAGGAGAAA
ACTCACCGAGGCAGTTCCATAGGATGGCAAGATCCTGGTATCGGTCTGCGATTCCGACTCGTCCAACATC
AATACAACCTATTAATTTCCCCTCGTCAAAAATAAGGTTATCAAGTGAGAAATCACCATGAGTGACGACT
GAATCCGGTGAGAATGGCAAAAGTTTATGCATTTCTTTCCAGACTTGTTCAACAGGCCAGCCATTACGCT
CGTCATCAAAATCACTCGCATCAACCAAACCGTTATTCATTCGTGATTGCGCCTGAGCGAGACGAAATAC
GCGATCGCTGTTAAAAGGACAATTACAAACAGGAATCGAATGCAACCGGCGCAGGAACACTGCCAGCGCA
TCAACAATATTTTCACCTGAATCAGGATATTCTTCTAATACCTGGAATGCTGTTTTTCCGGGGATCGCAG
TGGTGAGTAACCATGCATCATCAGGAGTACGGATAAAATGCTTGATGGTCGGAAGAGGCATAAATTCCGT
CAGCCAGTTTAGTCTGACCATCTCATCTGTAACATCATTGGCAACGCTACCTTTGCCATGTTTCAGAAAC
AACTCTGGCGCATCGGGCTTCCCATACAAGCGATAGATTGTCGCACCTGATTGCCCGACATTATCGCGAG
CCCATTTATACCCATATAAATCAGCATCCATGTTGGAATTTAATCGCGGCCTCGACGTTTCCCGTTGAAT
ATGGCTCATAACACCCCTTGTATTACTGTTTATGTAAGCAGACAGTTTTATTGTTCATGATGATATATTT
TTATCTTGTGCAATGTAACATCAGAGATTTTGAGACACGGGCCATGCTAGCTCCAGCAAAAGGCCAGGAA
CCGTAAAAAGGCCGCGTTGCTGGCGTTTTTCCATAGGCTCCGCCCCCCTGACGAGCATCACAAAAATCGA
CGCTCAAGTCAGAGGTGGCGAAACCCGACAGGACTATAAAGATACCAGGCGTTTCCCCCTGGAAGCTCCC
TCGTGCGCTCTCCTGTTCCGACCCTGCCGCTTACCGGATACCTGTCCGCCTTTCTCCCTTCGGGAAGCGT
GGCGCTTTCTCATAGCTCACGCTGTAGGTATCTCAGTTCGGTGTAGGTCGTTCGCTCCAAGCTGGGCTGT
GTGCACGAACCCCCCGTTCAGCCCGACCGCTGCGCCTTATCCGGTAACTATCGTCTTGAGTCCAACCCGG
TAAGACACGACTTATCGCCACTGGCAGCAGCCACTGGTAACAGGATTAGCAGAGCGAGGTATGTAGGCGG
TGCTACAGAGTTCTTGAAGTGGTGGCCTAACTAC
Features (pLannotate 1.2.2; 19 found; start..end, strand, type, name):
    646..671     -  misc_feature   MCS (fragment): pBluescript multiple cloning site
   1079..1678    +  CDS            PuroR: puromycin N-acetyltransferase; pac from Streptomyces alboniger; confers resistance to puromycin
   1708..1785    +  CDS            HBB (fragment): HBB_PONPY - Experimental evidence at transcript level: Swiss-Prot protein existence level 2. Involved in oxygen transport from the lung to the various peripheral tissues. From Pongo pygmaeus (Bornean orangutan).
   1856..1911    +  polyA_signal   β-globin poly(A) signal: rabbit β-globin polyadenylation signal (Gil and Proudfoot, 1987)
   2572..2597    -  misc_feature   MCS (fragment): pBluescript multiple cloning site
   3006..3022    +  promoter       minP (fragment): minimal TATA-box promoter with low basal activity
   3064..3759    +  CDS            mKate2: mKate2 is a basic (constitutively fluorescent) red fluorescent protein published in 2009, derived from Entacmaea quadricolor. It is reported to be a rapidly-maturing monomer with moderate acid sensitivity.
   3813..3924    +  polyA_signal   bGH poly(A) signal: bovine growth hormone polyadenylation signal
   4409..4434    -  misc_feature   MCS (fragment): pBluescript multiple cloning site
   5105..5316    +  promoter       EF-1α core promoter: core promoter for human elongation factor EF-1α
   5317..5430    +  intron         EF-1α intron A (fragment): intron upstream of the start codon of human EF-1α
   6056..6259    +  intron         EF-1α intron A: truncated intron upstream of the start codon of human EF-1α
   6268..6302    +  promoter       TRE3GV promoter (fragment): 3rd-generation Tet-responsive promoter that can be activated by binding of Tet-On® 3G, optimized for retroviral and lentiviral vectors
   6375..7091    +  CDS            EBFP2: EBFP2 is a basic (constitutively fluorescent) blue fluorescent protein published in 2007, derived from Aequorea victoria. It is reported to be a rapidly-maturing monomer with moderate acid sensitivity.
   7188..7586    +  CDS            BSD: blasticidin S deaminase; Aspergillus terreus BSD; confers resistance to blasticidin
   7637..7748    +  polyA_signal   bGH poly(A) signal: bovine growth hormone polyadenylation signal
   8233..8258    -  misc_feature   MCS (fragment): pBluescript multiple cloning site
   8720..9529    -  CDS            KanR: aminoglycoside phosphotransferase; aph(3')-Ia; confers resistance to kanamycin in bacteria or G418 (Geneticin®) in eukaryotes
   9688..162     -  rep_origin     ori (across the origin): high-copy-number ColE1/pMB1/pBR322/pUC origin of replication
