[The description below was written by a language model from this plasmid's Addgene catalogue record and pLannotate feature annotations shown in this document.]
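Description:
pHIE059 ZF43x1 mKate2 EF1a EBFP2-P2A-BlastR is a mammalian expression and synthetic-biology integration vector from the COMET toolkit, built on the pPD630 Integration Vector backbone by combining two transcription-unit plasmids (pHIE043 and pJM451) with pPD612. It is about 10.1 kb, replicates in bacteria from a high-copy ColE1/pUC-type origin, and is selected with kanamycin through an aph(3')-Ia KanR gene.

The payload consists of several transcription units arranged in the same orientation and separated by repeated sequences that the annotation software flags as short pBluescript MCS fragments, which may be assembly junctions or spacers. The reporter unit carries the synthetic insert ZF43x1, which by its name is presumably a single ZF43 zinc-finger binding site, although the table does not annotate it. This site sits upstream of a minimal TATA-box promoter with low basal activity that drives the red fluorescent protein mKate2 and ends in a bGH polyadenylation signal, so mKate2 output should report the activity of a cognate ZF43-based transcription factor. A second, constitutive unit uses the human EF-1α core promoter and intron A to express the blue fluorescent protein EBFP2. According to the construct name, EBFP2 is joined by a P2A self-cleaving peptide to blasticidin S deaminase, followed by another bGH poly(A). This unit both marks and selects cells carrying the cassette.

The table also shows a puromycin N-acetyltransferase coding sequence with a rabbit β-globin poly(A) signal but no annotated promoter. This could fit a promoter-trap selection for correct genomic integration, but the record does not state this. It also does not name the recombinase sites, the landing pad, or the integration mechanism. A short "TRE3GV" hit downstream of the EF-1α intron is only a fragment and is probably incidental.
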