Addgene plasmid #138740: pHIE059 ZF43x1 mKate2 EF1a EBFP2-P2A-BlastR
Purpose: Integration Vector, assembled with pHIE043 (TUPV1), pJM451 (TUPV2), pPD612
Depositing lab: Joshua Leonard. Depositing organization: Northwestern University. Publication: The COMET toolkit for composing customizable genetic programs in mammalian cells. Donahue PS, Draut JW, Muldoon JJ, Edelstein HI, Bagheri N, Leonard JN. Nat Commun. 2020 Feb 7;11(1):779. doi: 10.1038/s41467-019-14147-5. PubMed 32034124.
Backbone
  Vector backbone: pPD630 Integration Vector
  Vector type: Mammalian Expression, Synthetic Biology
Growth in bacteria
  Bacterial resistance: Kanamycin, 50 μg/mL
  Growth temperature: 30°C
  Growth strain: NEB Stable
  Copy number: High Copy
Gene/Insert
  Gene/Insert name: ZF43x1
  Species: Synthetic
  Cloning method: Restriction Enzyme; 5′ cloning site unknown (unknown if destroyed)
Terms and licenses: Academic/Nonprofit Terms; Industry Terms: Not Available to Industry
Depositor comments: Leonard lab plasmid reference number: L1542
How to cite: pHIE059 ZF43x1 mKate2 EF1a EBFP2-P2A-BlastR was a gift from Joshua Leonard (Addgene plasmid # 138740 ; http://n2t.net/addgene:138740 ; RRID:Addgene_138740)
