>Addgene plasmid #138740 | pHIE059 ZF43x1 mKate2 EF1a EBFP2-P2A-BlastR | depositor partial sequence | sequence record 268147 | ZF43x1 promoter
AGATCTGAATTAGAGTGAGGACGATCCCTCTAGAGGGTATATAATGGGGGCCACTAGTCTACTACCAGAG
CTCATCGCTAGC
